>Addgene plasmid #26464 | pPDS1-mEGFP-IRES-puro2b | depositor full sequence | sequence record 12496 | Author sequence
GATCCACCGGTCGCCACCATGGTGAGCAAGGGCGAGGAGCTGTTCACCGGGGTGGTGCCCATCCTGGTCG
AGCTGGACGGCGACGTAAACGGCCACAAGTTCAGCGTGTCCGGCGAGGGCGAGGGCGATGCCACCTACGG
CAAGCTGACCCTGAAGTTCATCTGCACCACCGGCAAGCTGCCCGTGCCCTGGCCCACCCTCGTGACCACC
CTGACCTACGGCGTGCAGTGCTTCAGCCGCTACCCCGACCACATGAAGCAGCACGACTTCTTCAAGTCCG
CCATGCCCGAAGGCTACGTCCAGGAGCGCACCATCTTCTTCAAGGACGACGGCAACTACAAGACCCGCGC
CGAGGTGAAGTTCGAGGGCGACACCCTGGTGAACCGCATCGAGCTGAAGGGCATCGACTTCAAGGAGGAC
GGCAACATCCTGGGGCACAAGCTGGAGTACAACTACAACAGCCACAACGTCTATATCATGGCCGACAAGC
AGAAGAACGGCATCAAGGTGAACTTCAAGATCCGCCACAACATCGAGGACGGCAGCGTGCAGCTCGCCGA
CCACTACCAGCAGAACACCCCCATCGGCGACGGCCCCGTGCTGCTGCCCGACAACCACTACCTGAGCACC
CAGTCCGCCCTGAGCAAAGACCCCAACGAGAAGCGCGATCACATGGTCCTTAAGGAGTTCGTGACCGCCG
CCGGGATCACTCTCGGCATGGACGAGCTGTACAAGTAAAGCGGCCGCATAGATAACTGATCCAGTGTGCT
GGAATTAATTCGCTGTCTGCGAGGGCCAGCTGTTGGGGTGAGTACTCCCTCTCAAAAGCGGGCATGACTT
CTGCGCTAAGATTGTCAGTTTCCAAAAACGAGGAGGATTTGATATTCACCTGGCCCGCGGTGATGCCTTT
GAGGGTGGCCGCGTCCATCTGGTCAGAAAAGACAATCTTTTTGTTGTCAAGCTTGAGGTGTGGCAGGCTT
GAGATCTGGCCATACACTTGAGTGACAATGACATCCACTTTGCCTTTCTCTCCACAGGTGTCCACTCCCA
GGTCCAACTGCAGGTCGAGCATGCATCTAGGGCGGCCAATTCCGCCCCTCTCCCTCCCCCCCCCCTAACG
TTACTGGCCGAAGCCGCTTGGAATAAGGCCGGTGTGCGTTTGTCTATATGTGATTTTCCACCATATTGCC
GTCTTTTGGCAATGTGAGGGCCCGGAAACCTGGCCCTGTCTTCTTGACGAGCATTCCTAGGGGTCTTTCC
CCTCTCGCCAAAGGAATGCAAGGTCTGTTGAATGTCGTGAAGGAAGCAGTTCCTCTGGAAGCTTCTTGAA
GACAAACAACGTCTGTAGCGACCCTTTGCAGGCAGCGGAACCCCCCACCTGGCGACAGGTGCCTCTGCGG
CCAAAAGCCACGTGTATAAGATACACCTGCAAAGGCGGCACAACCCCAGTGCCACGTTGTGAGTTGGATA
GTTGTGGAAAGAGTCAAATGGCTCTCCTCAAGCGTATTCAACAAGGGGCTGAAGGATGCCCAGAAGGTAC
CCCATTGTATGGGATCTGATCTGGGGCCTCGGTGCACATGCTTTACATGTGTTTAGTCGAGGTTAAAAAA
ACGTCTAGGCCCCCCGAACCACGGGGACGTGGTTTTCCTTTGAAAAACACGATGATAAGCTTGCCACAAC
CCACAAGGAGACGACCTTCCATGACCGAGTACAAGCCCACGGTGCGCCTCGCCACCCGCGACGACGTCCC
CCGGGCCGTACGCACCCTCGCCGCCGCGTTCGCCGACTACCCCGCCACGCGCCACACCGTCGACCCGGAC
CGCCACATCGAGCGGGTCACCGAGCTGCAAGAACTCTTCCTCACGCGCGTCGGGCTCGACATCGGCAAGG
TGTGGGTCGCGGACGACGGCGCCGCGGTGGCGGTCTGGACCACGCCGGAGAGCGTCGAAGCGGGGGCGGT
GTTCGCCGAGATCGGCCCGCGCATGGCCGAGTTGAGCGGTTCCCGGCTGGCCGCGCAGCAACAGATGGAA
GGCCTCCTGGCGCCGCACCGGCCCAAGGAGCCCGCGTGGTTCCTGGCCACCGTCGGCGTCTCGCCCGACC
ACCAGGGCAAGGGTCTGGGCAGCGCCGTCGTGCTCCCCGGAGTGGAGGCGGCCGAGCGCGCCGGGGTGCC
CGCCTTCCTGGAGACCTCCGCGCCCCGCAACCTCCCCTTCTACGAGCGGCTCGGCTTCACCGTCACCGCC
GACGTCGAGTGCCCGAAGGACCGCGCGACCTGGTGCATGACCCGCAAGCCCGGTGCCTGACGCCCGCCCC
ACGACCCGCAGCGCCCGACCGAAAGGAGCGCACGACCCCATGGCTCCGACCGAAGCCGACCCGGGCGGCC
CCGCCGACCCCGCACCCGCCCCCGAGGCCCACCGACTCTAGAGCTCGCTGATCAGCCTCGACTGTGCCTT
CTAGTTGCCAGCCATCTGTTGTTTGCCCCTCCCCCGTGCCTTCCTTGACCCTGGAAGGTGCCACTCCCAC
TGTCCTTTCCTAATAAAATGAGGAAATTGCATCGCATTGTCTGAGTAGGTGTCATTCTATTCTGGGGGGT
GGGGTGGGGCAGGACAGCAAGGGGGAGGATTGGGAAGACAATAGCAGGCATGCTGGGGATGCGGTGGGCT
CTATGGCTTCTGAGGCGGAAAGAACCAGCTGGGGCTCGAGTGCATTCTAGTTGTGGTTTGTCCAAACTCA
TCAATGTATCTTATCATGTCTGTATACCGTCGACCTCTAGCTAGAGCTTGGCGTAATCATGGTCATAGCT
GTTTCCTGTGTGAAATTGTTATCCGCTCACAATTCCACACAACATACGAGCCGGAAGCATAAAGTGTAAA
GCCTGGGGTGCCTAATGAGTGAGCTAACTCACATTAATTGCGTTGCGCTCACTGCCCGCTTTCCAGTCGG
GAAACCTGTCGTGCCAGCTGCATTAATGAATCGGCCAACGCGCGGGGAGAGGCGGTTTGCGTATTGGGCG
CTCTTCCGCTTCCTCGCTCACTGACTCGCTGCGCTCGGTCGTTCGGCTGCGGCGAGCGGTATCAGCTCAC
TCAAAGGCGGTAATACGGTTATCCACAGAATCAGGGGATAACGCAGGAAAGAACATGTGAGCAAAAGGCC
AGCAAAAGGCCAGGAACCGTAAAAAGGCCGCGTTGCTGGCGTTTTTCCATAGGCTCCGCCCCCCTGACGA
GCATCACAAAAATCGACGCTCAAGTCAGAGGTGGCGAAACCCGACAGGACTATAAAGATACCAGGCGTTT
CCCCCTGGAAGCTCCCTCGTGCGCTCTCCTGTTCCGACCCTGCCGCTTACCGGATACCTGTCCGCCTTTC
TCCCTTCGGGAAGCGTGGCGCTTTCTCAATGCTCACGCTGTAGGTATCTCAGTTCGGTGTAGGTCGTTCG
CTCCAAGCTGGGCTGTGTGCACGAACCCCCCGTTCAGCCCGACCGCTGCGCCTTATCCGGTAACTATCGT
CTTGAGTCCAACCCGGTAAGACACGACTTATCGCCACTGGCAGCAGCCACTGGTAACAGGATTAGCAGAG
CGAGGTATGTAGGCGGTGCTACAGAGTTCTTGAAGTGGTGGCCTAACTACGGCTACACTAGAAGGACAGT
ATTTGGTATCTGCGCTCTGCTGAAGCCAGTTACCTTCGGAAAAAGAGTTGGTAGCTCTTGATCCGGCAAA
CAAACCACCGCTGGTAGCGGTGGTTTTTTTGTTTGCAAGCAGCAGATTACGCGCAGAAAAAAAGGATCTC
AAGAAGATCCTTTGATCTTTTCTACGGGGTCTGACGCTCAGTGGAACGAAAACTCACGTTAAGGGATTTT
GGTCATGAGATTATCAAAAAGGATCTTCACCTAGATCCTTTTAAATTAAAAATGAAGTTTTAAATCAATC
TAAAGTATATATGAGTAAACTTGGTCTGACAGTTACCAATGCTTAATCAGTGAGGCACCTATCTCAGCGA
TCTGTCTATTTCGTTCATCCATAGTTGCCTGACTCCCCGTCGTGTAGATAACTACGATACGGGAGGGCTT
ACCATCTGGCCCCAGTGCTGCAATGATACCGCGAGACCCACGCTCACCGGCTCCAGATTTATCAGCAATA
AACCAGCCAGCCGGAAGGGCCGAGCGCAGAAGTGGTCCTGCAACTTTATCCGCCTCCATCCAGTCTATTA
ATTGTTGCCGGGAAGCTAGAGTAAGTAGTTCGCCAGTTAATAGTTTGCGCAACGTTGTTGCCATTGCTAC
AGGCATCGTGGTGTCACGCTCGTCGTTTGGTATGGCTTCATTCAGCTCCGGTTCCCAACGATCAAGGCGA
GTTACATGATCCCCCATGTTGTGCAAAAAAGCGGTTAGCTCCTTCGGTCCTCCGATCGTTGTCAGAAGTA
AGTTGGCCGCAGTGTTATCACTCATGGTTATGGCAGCACTGCATAATTCTCTTACTGTCATGCCATCCGT
AAGATGCTTTTCTGTGACTGGTGAGTACTCAACCAAGTCATTCTGAGAATAGTGTATGCGGCGACCGAGT
TGCTCTTGCCCGGCGTCAATACGGGATAATACCGCGCCACATAGCAGAACTTTAAAAGTGCTCATCATTG
GAAAACGTTCTTCGGGGCGAAAACTCTCAAGGATCTTACCGCTGTTGAGATCCAGTTCGATGTAACCCAC
TCGTGCACCCAACTGATCTTCAGCATCTTTTACTTTCACCAGCGTTTCTGGGTGAGCAAAAACAGGAAGG
CAAAATGCCGCAAAAAAGGGAATAAGGGCGACACGGAAATGTTGAATACTCATACTCTTCCTTTTTCAAT
ATTATTGAAGCATTTATCAGGGTTATTGTCTCATGAGCGGATACATATTTGAATGTATTTAGAAAAATAA
ACAAATAGGGGTTCCGCGCACATTTCCCCGAAAAGTGCCACCTGACGTCGACGGATCGGGAGATCTCCCG
ATCCCCTATGGTCGACTCTCAGTACAATCTGCTCTGATGCCGCATAGTTAAGCCAGTATCTGCTCCCTGC
TTGTGTGTTGGAGGTCGCTGAGTAGTGCGCGAGCAAAATTTAAGCTACAACAAGGCAAGGCTTGACCGAC
AATTGCATGAAGAATCTGCTTAGGGTTAGGCGTTTTGCGCTGCTTCGCGATGTACGGGCCAGATATACGC
GTTGACATTGATTATTGACTAGTTATTAATAGTAATCAATTACGGGGTCATTAGTTCATAGCCCATATAT
GGAGTTCCGCGTTACATAACTTACGGTAAATGGCCCGCCTGGCTGACCGCCCAACGACCCCCGCCCATTG
ACGTCAATAATGACGTATGTTCCCATAGTAACGCCAATAGGGACTTTCCATTGACGTCAATGGGTGGACT
ATTTACGGTAAACTGCCCACTTGGCAGTACATCAAGTGTATCATATGCCAAGTACGCCCCCTATTGACGT
CAATGACGGTAAATGGCCCGCCTGGCATTATGCCCAGTACATGACCTTATGGGACTTTCCTACTTGGCAG
TACATCTACGTATTAGTCATCGCTATTACCATGGTGATGCGGTTTTGGCAGTACATCAATGGGCGTGGAT
AGCGGTTTGACTCACGGGGATTTCCAAGTCTCCACCCCATTGACGTCAATGGGAGTTTGTTTTGGCACCA
AAATCAACGGGACTTTCCAAAATGTCGTAACAACTCCGCCCCATTGACGCAAATGGGCGGTAGGCGTGTA
CGGTGGGAGGTCTATATAAGCAGAGCTGGTTTAGTGAACCGTCAGATCCGCTAGCGCTACCGGACTCAGA
TCTCGAGCTCAAGCTTCGAATTCTGCAGTCGACGGTACCATGGCTACTCTGATCTATGTTGATAAGGAAA
ATGGAGAACCAGGCACCCGTGTGGTTGCTAAGGATGGGCTGAAGCTGGGGTCTGGACCTTCAATCAAAGC
CTTAGATGGGAGATCTCAAGTTTCAACACCACGTTTTGGCAAAACGTTCGATGCCCCACCAGCCTTACCT
AAAGCTACTAGAAAGGCTTTGGGAACTGTCAACAGAGCTACAGAAAAGTCTGTAAAGACCAAGGGACCCC
TCAAACAAAAACAGCCAAGCTTTTCTGCCAAAAAGATGACTGAGAAGACTGTTAAAGCAAAAAGCTCTGT
TCCTGCCTCAGATGATGCCTATCCAGAAATAGAAAAATTCTTTCCCTTCAATCCTCTAGACTTTGAGAGT
TTTGACCTGCCTGAAGAGCACCAGATTGCGCACCTCCCCTTGAGTGGAGTGCCTCTCATGATCCTTGACG
AGGAGAGAGAGCTTGAAAAGCTGTTTCAGCTGGGCCCCCCTTCACCTGTGAAGATGCCCTCTCCACCATG
GGAATCCAATCTGTTGCAGTCTCCTTCAAGCATTCTGTCGACCCTGGATGTTGAATTGCCACCTGTTTGC
TGTGACATAGATATTCGG
Features (pLannotate 1.2.2; 20 found; start..end, strand, type, name):
     19..738     +  CDS            EGFP: the original enhanced GFP (Yang et al., 1996) mammalian codon-optimized
    808..1037    +  intron         chimeric intron: chimera between introns from adenovirus and immunoglobulin heavy chain genes
   1206..1668    +  misc_feature   IRES: internal ribosome entry site (IRES) of the encephalomyocarditis virus (EMCV)
   1701..2300    +  CDS            PuroR: puromycin N-acetyltransferase; pac from Streptomyces; confers resistance to puromycin
   2350..2415    +  CDS            dmpM (fragment): DMPM_STRAD - Protein inferred from homology: Swiss-Prot protein existence level 3. From Streptomyces alboniger.
   2442..2666    +  polyA_signal   bGH poly(A) signal: bovine growth hormone polyadenylation signal
   2670..2691    +  promoter       SV40 promoter (fragment): SV40 enhancer and early promoter
   2701..2752    +  polyA_signal   SV40 poly(A) signal (fragment): SV40 polyadenylation signal
   2816..2832    -  protein_bind   lac operator: The lac repressor binds to the lac operator to inhibit transcription in E. coli. This inhibition can be relieved by adding lactose or isopropyl-β-D-thiogalactopyranoside (IPTG). lac repressor encoded by lacI
   2840..2870    -  promoter       lac promoter: promoter for the E. coli lac operon
   2885..2906    -  protein_bind   CAP binding site: CAP binding activates transcription in the presence of cAMP. E. coli catabolite activator protein
   2919..3011    -  CDS            lacI (fragment): lac repressor; lacI; The lac repressor binds to the lac operator to inhibit transcription in E. coli. This inhibition can be relieved by adding lactose or isopropyl-β-D-thiogalactopyranoside (IPTG).
   3194..3782    -  rep_origin     ori: high-copy-number ColE1/pMB1/pBR322/pUC origin of replication
   3953..4813    -  CDS            AmpR: β-lactamase; bla; confers resistance to ampicillin, carbenicillin, and related antibiotics
   4814..4918    -  promoter       AmpR promoter: bla
   4985..5029    -  misc_feature   bom (fragment): basis of mobility region from pBR322
   5184..5563    +  enhancer       CMV enhancer: human cytomegalovirus immediate early enhancer
   5564..5767    +  promoter       CMV promoter: human cytomegalovirus (CMV) immediate early promoter
   5790..5849    +  misc_feature   MCS (fragment): multiple cloning site
   5850..6455    +  CDS            PTTG1: PTTG1_HUMAN - Also known as EAP1, PTTG, TUTR1. Experimental evidence at protein level: Swiss-Prot protein existence level 1. Regulatory protein, which plays a central role in chromosome stability, in the p53/TP53 pathway, and DNA repair. Probably acts by blocking the action of key proteins. During the mitosis, it blocks Separase/ESPL1 function, preventing the proteolysis of the cohesin complex and the subsequent segregation of the chromosomes. At the onset of anaphase, it is ubiquitinated, conducting to its destruction and to the liberation of ESPL1. Its function is however not limited to a bl
