[The description below was written by a language model from this plasmid's Addgene catalogue record and pLannotate feature annotations shown in this document.]
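Description:
pPDS1-mEGFP-IRES-puro2b is a mammalian expression plasmid built on the pIRES-puro2b backbone that produces human securin (PTTG1, also called PDS1) fused at its C terminus to monomeric EGFP. In bacteria it is maintained through a high-copy ColE1/pUC-type origin and selected with ampicillin via the β-lactamase gene. Remnants of a lac promoter/operator region and small fragments of other elements annotated around the backbone are vestigial. The annotated sequence is about 6.5 kb and is circular, so the PTTG1 coding region at the end of the numbered record runs directly into the EGFP reading frame at its start. The annotation software labels the fluorescent protein simply as EGFP, while the catalogue entry specifies the monomeric variant.

Expression is driven by the human cytomegalovirus immediate early enhancer and promoter, which transcribe a single bicistronic message. The securin-mEGFP fusion is the first cistron, followed by a chimeric adenovirus/immunoglobulin intron, an encephalomyocarditis virus IRES, the puromycin N-acetyltransferase gene and a bovine growth hormone polyadenylation signal. Because puromycin resistance is translated from the same transcript as the fusion protein, drug selection enriches for cells that also express the reporter, which makes the design well suited to generating stable, uniformly expressing cell lines.

Securin inhibits separase until it is ubiquitinated and degraded at anaphase onset, so the loss of the fluorescent fusion can report this mitotic transition in living cells. The associated publication concerns automated, time-resolved phenotype annotation in high-throughput live-cell imaging, consistent with use of the construct as a fluorescent cell-cycle marker.
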