Addgene plasmid #26464: pPDS1-mEGFP-IRES-puro2b
Depositing lab: Daniel Gerlich. Depositing organization: ETH Zurich (Swiss Federal Institute of Technology). Publication: CellCognition: time-resolved phenotype annotation in high-throughput live cell imaging. Held M, Schmitz MH, Fischer B, Walter T, Neumann B, Olma MH, Peter M, Ellenberg J, Gerlich DW. Nat Methods. 2010 Sep . 7(9):747-54. 10.1038/nmeth.1486 PubMed 20693996.
Backbone
  Vector backbone: pIRES-puro2b
  Backbone size w/o insert (bp): 5844
  Vector type: Mammalian Expression, Bacterial Expression
  Selectable markers: Puromycin
Growth in bacteria
  Bacterial resistance: Ampicillin, 100 μg/mL
  Growth temperature: 37°C
  Growth strain: DH5alpha
  Copy number: High Copy
Gene/Insert
  Gene/Insert name: pPDS1 (alt names: PTTG1; Securin)
  Species: H. sapiens (human)
  Insert size (bp): 614
  Entrez Gene: PTTG1 (a.k.a. EAP1, ECRAR, HPTTG, PTTG, TUTR1)
  Tag / fusion protein: mEGFP (C terminal on insert)
  Cloning method: Restriction Enzyme; 5′ cloning site Nde1 (unknown if destroyed); 3′ cloning site BamH1 (unknown if destroyed)
  Sequencing primers: 5′ n/a
Terms and licenses: Academic/Nonprofit Terms; Industry Terms: Not Available to Industry
How to cite: pPDS1-mEGFP-IRES-puro2b was a gift from Daniel Gerlich (Addgene plasmid # 26464 ; http://n2t.net/addgene:26464 ; RRID:Addgene_26464)
