>Addgene plasmid #26464 | pPDS1-mEGFP-IRES-puro2b | addgene partial sequence | sequence record 32628 | 26464 with EGFP-N
TCCTCGCCCTTGCTCACCATGGTGGCGACCGGTGGATCCCGAATATCTATGTCACAGCAAACAGGTGGCA
ATTCAACATCCAGGGTCGACAGAATGCTTGAAGGAGACTGCAACAGATTGGATTCCCATGGTGGAGAGGG
CATCTTCACAGGTGAAGGGGGGCCCAGCTGAAACAGCTTTTCAAGCTCTCTCTCCTCGTCAAGGATCATG
AGAGGCACTCCACTCAAGGGGAGGTGCGCAATCTGGTGCTCTTCAGGCAGGTCAAAACTCTCAAAGTCTA
GAGGATTGAAGGGAAAGAATTTTTCTATTTCTGGATAGGCATCATCTGAGGCAGGAACAGAGCTTTTTGC
TTTAACAGTCTTCTCAGTCATCTTTTTGGCAGAAAAGCTTGGCTGTTTTTGTTTGAGGGGTCCCTTGGTC
TTTACAGACTTTTCTGTAGCTCTGTTGACAGTTCCCAAAGCCTTTCTAGTAGCTTTAGGTAAGGCTGGTG
GGGCATCGAACGTTTTGCCAAAACGTGGTGTTGAAACTTGAGATCTCCCATCTAAGGCTTTGATTGAAGG
TCCAGACCCCAGCTTCAGCCCATCCTTAGCAACCACACGGGTGCCTGGTTCTCCATTTTCCTTATCAACA
TAGATCAGAGTAGCCATGGTACCGTCGACTGCAGAATTCGAAGCTTGAGCTCGAGATCTGAGTCCGGTAG
CGCTAGCGGATCTGACGGTTCACTAAACCAGCTCTGCTTATATAGACCTCCCACCGTACACGCCTACCGC
CCATTTGCGTCAATGGGGCGGA
